Addgene plasmid #76582: AK2 gRNA (BRDN0001145434)
Purpose: 3rd generation lentiviral gRNA plasmid targeting human AK2
Depositing lab: John Doench & David Root. Depositing organization: Broad Institute. Publication: Optimized sgRNA design to maximize activity and minimize off-target effects of CRISPR-Cas9. Doench JG, Fusi N, Sullender M, Hegde M, Vaimberg EW, Donovan KF, Smith I, Tothova Z, Wilen C, Orchard R, Virgin HW, Listgarten J, Root DE. Nat Biotechnol. 2016 Jan 18. doi: 10.1038/nbt.3437. PubMed 26780180.
Backbone
  Vector backbone: lentiGuide-Puro
  Backbone manufacturer: Zhang Lab (Addgene plasmid # 52963)
  Vector type: Mammalian Expression, Lentiviral, CRISPR
  Selectable markers: Puromycin
Growth in bacteria
  Bacterial resistance: Ampicillin, 100 μg/mL
  Growth temperature: 37°C
  Growth strain: DH5alpha
  Copy number: High Copy
Gene/Insert
  Gene/Insert name: AK2 (alt names: AK2; NM_001199199.1)
  gRNA/shRNA sequence: AGGCTGATTCACCCCAAGAG
  Species: H. sapiens (human)
  Entrez Gene: AK2 (a.k.a. ADK2)
  Promoter: hU6
  Cloning method: Unknown
  Sequencing primers: 5′ U6-F; 3′ pS2-R
Terms and licenses: Academic/Nonprofit Terms; Industry Terms: Not Available to Industry
Depositor comments: The gRNA was designed to target the following Genbank reference sequence(s): NM_001199199.1,NM_001625.3,NM_013411.4. Note that this plasmid does NOT contain Cas9. It should be used in conjunction with lentiCas9-Blast (Addgene #52962) or otherwise with cell lines already expressing Cas9. Browse the full kinome gRNA library at http://www.addgene.org/pooled-library/broadgpp-human-kinome/ or visit http://www.broadinstitute.org/rnai/public/ for detailed protocols and information.
How to cite: AK2 gRNA (BRDN0001145434) was a gift from John Doench & David Root (Addgene plasmid # 76582 ; http://n2t.net/addgene:76582 ; RRID:Addgene_76582)
