[The description below was written by a language model from this plasmid's Addgene catalogue record and pLannotate feature annotations shown in this document.]
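Description:
AK2 gRNA (BRDN0001145434) is a third-generation lentiviral guide RNA plasmid built on the lentiGuide-Puro backbone and designed to target the human adenylate kinase 2 gene (AK2, also known as ADK2). The guide was designed against several AK2 reference transcripts and is one clone from a human kinome gRNA collection. In bacteria the plasmid is maintained at high copy through a ColE1/pUC-type origin and selected with ampicillin via the β-lactamase gene. An f1 origin, an SV40 origin and remnants of lac and phage promoter elements are carried over from the cloning backbone.

The lentiviral transfer cassette starts with an RSV promoter fused to a truncated HIV-1 5' LTR, which drives genomic RNA production in packaging cells independently of Tat. It is followed by the Ψ packaging signal, a partial gag sequence and the Rev response element for nuclear export of the unspliced genome. Within the proviral region, a human U6 RNA polymerase III promoter transcribes the AK2-specific spacer joined to the Streptococcus pyogenes Cas9 guide scaffold, and a cPPT/CTS element aids nuclear import. Downstream, the EF-1α core promoter with its intron A drives puromycin N-acetyltransferase for selection of transduced mammalian cells, with a WPRE enhancing transcript expression. The cassette ends in a self-inactivating ΔU3 3' LTR, which disables LTR promoter activity after integration.

The plasmid does not encode Cas9, so it is intended for use with a separate Cas9 lentiviral vector or in cells that already express Cas9. In that setting it supports stable guide delivery for CRISPR knockout of AK2.
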