Features (pLannotate 1.2.2; 29 found; start..end, strand, type, name):
     14..80      +  CDS            small t antigen (fragment): SV40 (simian virus 40) small t antigen
    106..317     +  promoter       EF-1α core promoter: core promoter for human elongation factor EF-1α
    318..1256    +  intron         EF-1α intron A: intron upstream of the start codon of human EF-1α
   1278..1877    +  CDS            PuroR (fragment): puromycin N-acetyltransferase; pac from Streptomyces; confers resistance to puromycin
   1893..2481    +  misc_feature   WPRE: woodchuck hepatitis virus posttranscriptional regulatory element
   2532..2551    +  misc_feature   cPPT/CTS (fragment): central polypurine tract and central termination sequence of HIV-1
   2553..2786    +  LTR            3' LTR (ΔU3): self-inactivating 3' long terminal repeat (LTR) from HIV-1
   2864..2985    +  polyA_signal   SV40 poly(A) signal: SV40 polyadenylation signal
   3025..3160    +  rep_origin     SV40 ori: SV40 origin of replication
   3181..3199    -  promoter       T7 promoter: promoter for bacteriophage T7 RNA polymerase
   3207..3362    +  CDS            lacZα (fragment): LacZα fragment of β-galactosidase; lacZ fragment
   3367..3795    +  rep_origin     f1 ori (sequence partly withheld): f1 bacteriophage origin of replication; arrow indicates direction of (+) strand synthesis
   3848..3952    +  promoter       AmpR promoter: bla
   3953..4813    +  CDS            AmpR: β-lactamase; bla; confers resistance to ampicillin, carbenicillin, and related antibiotics
   4984..5572    +  rep_origin     ori: high-copy-number ColE1/pMB1/pBR322/pUC origin of replication
   5755..5847    +  CDS            lacI (fragment): lac repressor; lacI; The lac repressor binds to the lac operator to inhibit transcription in E. coli. This inhibition can be relieved by adding lactose or isopropyl-β-D-thiogalactopyranoside (IPTG).
   5860..5881    +  protein_bind   CAP binding site: CAP binding activates transcription in the presence of cAMP. E. coli catabolite activator protein
   5896..5926    +  promoter       lac promoter: promoter for the E. coli lac operon
   5934..5950    +  protein_bind   lac operator: The lac repressor binds to the lac operator to inhibit transcription in E. coli. This inhibition can be relieved by adding lactose or isopropyl-β-D-thiogalactopyranoside (IPTG). lac repressor encoded by lacI
   5995..6013    +  promoter       T3 promoter: promoter for bacteriophage T3 RNA polymerase
   6041..6267    +  promoter       RSV promoter: Rous sarcoma virus enhancer/promoter
   6268..6448    +  LTR            5' LTR (truncated): truncated 5' long terminal repeat (LTR) from HIV-1
   6495..6620    +  misc_feature   HIV-1 Ψ: packaging signal of human immunodeficiency virus type 1
   6604..6967    +  CDS            HIV-1 gag (fragment): gag protein from human immunodeficiency virus 1; gag
   7113..7346    +  misc_feature   RRE: The Rev response element (RRE) of HIV-1 allows for Rev-dependent mRNA export from the nucleus to the cytoplasm.
   7723..7749    +  CDS            Rev (fragment): human immunodeficiency virus 1 (HIV-1) Rev protein; rev; enhances nuclear export of unspliced and incompletely spliced viral mRNAs
   7753..7993    +  promoter       U6 promoter: RNA polymerase III promoter for human U6 snRNA
   8023..8098    +  misc_RNA       gRNA scaffold: guide RNA scaffold for the Streptococcus pyogenes CRISPR/Cas9 system
   8154..8271    +  misc_feature   cPPT/CTS: central polypurine tract and central termination sequence of HIV-1
>Addgene plasmid #76582 | AK2 gRNA (BRDN0001145434) | addgene full sequence | sequence record 186112 | Addgene Assembled Sequence
CCCGGGTGCAAAGATGGATAAAGTTTTAAACAGAGAGGAATCTTTGCAGCTAATGGACCTTCTAGGTCTT
GAAAGGAGTGGGAATTGGCTCCGGTGCCCGTCAGTGGGCAGAGCGCACATCGCCCACAGTCCCCGAGAAG
TTGGGGGGAGGGGTCGGCAATTGATCCGGTGCCTAGAGAAGGTGGCGCGGGGTAAACTGGGAAAGTGATG
TCGTGTACTGGCTCCGCCTTTTTCCCGAGGGTGGGGGAGAACCGTATATAAGTGCAGTAGTCGCCGTGAA
CGTTCTTTTTCGCAACGGGTTTGCCGCCAGAACACAGGTAAGTGCCGTGTGTGGTTCCCGCGGGCCTGGC
CTCTTTACGGGTTATGGCCCTTGCGTGCCTTGAATTACTTCCACCTGGCTGCAGTACGTGATTCTTGATC
CCGAGCTTCGGGTTGGAAGTGGGTGGGAGAGTTCGAGGCCTTGCGCTTAAGGAGCCCCTTCGCCTCGTGC
TTGAGTTGAGGCCTGGCCTGGGCGCTGGGGCCGCCGCGTGCGAATCTGGTGGCACCTTCGCGCCTGTCTC
GCTGCTTTCGATAAGTCTCTAGCCATTTAAAATTTTTGATGACCTGCTGCGACGCTTTTTTTCTGGCAAG
ATAGTCTTGTAAATGCGGGCCAAGATCTGCACACTGGTATTTCGGTTTTTGGGGCCGCGGGCGGCGACGG
GGCCCGTGCGTCCCAGCGCACATGTTCGGCGAGGCGGGGCCTGCGAGCGCGGCCACCGAGAATCGGACGG
GGGTAGTCTCAAGCTGGCCGGCCTGCTCTGGTGCCTGGCCTCGCGCCGCCGTGTATCGCCCCGCCCTGGG
CGGCAAGGCTGGCCCGGTCGGCACCAGTTGCGTGAGCGGAAAGATGGCCGCTTCCCGGCCCTGCTGCAGG
GAGCTCAAAATGGAGGACGCGGCGCTCGGGAGAGCGGGCGGGTGAGTCACCCACACAAAGGAAAAGGGCC
TTTCCGTCCTCAGCCGTCGCTTCATGTGACTCCACGGAGTACCGGGCGCCGTCCAGGCACCTCGATTAGT
TCTCGAGCTTTTGGAGTACGTCGTCTTTAGGTTGGGGGGAGGGGTTTTATGCGATGGAGTTTCCCCACAC
TGAGTGGGTGGAGACTGAAGTTAGGCCAGCTTGGCACTTGATGTAATTCTCCTTGGAATTTGCCCTTTTT
GAGTTTGGATCTTGGTTCATTCTCAAGCCTCAGACAGTGGTTCAAAGTTTTTTTCTTCCATTTCAGGTGT
CGTGACGTACGGCCACCATGACCGAGTACAAGCCCACGGTGCGCCTCGCCACCCGCGACGACGTCCCCAG
GGCCGTACGCACCCTCGCCGCCGCGTTCGCCGACTACCCCGCCACGCGCCACACCGTCGATCCGGACCGC
CACATCGAGCGGGTCACCGAGCTGCAAGAACTCTTCCTCACGCGCGTCGGGCTCGACATCGGCAAGGTGT
GGGTCGCGGACGACGGCGCCGCCGTGGCGGTCTGGACCACGCCGGAGAGCGTCGAAGCGGGGGCGGTGTT
CGCCGAGATCGGCCCGCGCATGGCCGAGTTGAGCGGTTCCCGGCTGGCCGCGCAGCAACAGATGGAAGGC
CTCCTGGCGCCGCACCGGCCCAAGGAGCCCGCGTGGTTCCTGGCCACCGTCGGAGTCTCGCCCGACCACC
AGGGCAAGGGTCTGGGCAGCGCCGTCGTGCTCCCCGGAGTGGAGGCGGCCGAGCGCGCCGGGGTGCCCGC
CTTCCTGGAGACCTCCGCGCCCCGCAACCTCCCCTTCTACGAGCGGCTCGGCTTCACCGTCACCGCCGAC
GTCGAGGTGCCCGAAGGACCGCGCACCTGGTGCATGACCCGCAAGCCCGGTGCCTGAACGCGTTAAGTCG
ACAATCAACCTCTGGATTACAAAATTTGTGAAAGATTGACTGGTATTCTTAACTATGTTGCTCCTTTTAC
GCTATGTGGATACGCTGCTTTAATGCCTTTGTATCATGCTATTGCTTCCCGTATGGCTTTCATTTTCTCC
TCCTTGTATAAATCCTGGTTGCTGTCTCTTTATGAGGAGTTGTGGCCCGTTGTCAGGCAACGTGGCGTGG
TGTGCACTGTGTTTGCTGACGCAACCCCCACTGGTTGGGGCATTGCCACCACCTGTCAGCTCCTTTCCGG
GACTTTCGCTTTCCCCCTCCCTATTGCCACGGCGGAACTCATCGCCGCCTGCCTTGCCCGCTGCTGGACA
GGGGCTCGGCTGTTGGGCACTGACAATTCCGTGGTGTTGTCGGGGAAATCATCGTCCTTTCCTTGGCTGC
TCGCCTGTGTTGCCACCTGGATTCTGCGCGGGACGTCCTTCTGCTACGTCCCTTCGGCCCTCAATCCAGC
GGACCTTCCTTCCCGCGGCCTGCTGCCGGCTCTGCGGCCTCTTCCGCGTCTTCGCCTTCGCCCTCAGACG
AGTCGGATCTCCCTTTGGGCCGCCTCCCCGCGTCGACTTTAAGACCAATGACTTACAAGGCAGCTGTAGA
TCTTAGCCACTTTTTAAAAGAAAAGGGGGGACTGGAAGGGCTAATTCACTCCCAACGAAGACAAGATCTG
CTTTTTGCTTGTACTGGGTCTCTCTGGTTAGACCAGATCTGAGCCTGGGAGCTCTCTGGCTAACTAGGGA
ACCCACTGCTTAAGCCTCAATAAAGCTTGCCTTGAGTGCTTCAAGTAGTGTGTGCCCGTCTGTTGTGTGA
CTCTGGTAACTAGAGATCCCTCAGACCCTTTTAGTCAGTGTGGAAAATCTCTAGCAGTACGTATAGTAGT
TCATGTCATCTTATTATTCAGTATTTATAACTTGCAAAGAAATGAATATCAGAGAGTGAGAGGAACTTGT
TTATTGCAGCTTATAATGGTTACAAATAAAGCAATAGCATCACAAATTTCACAAATAAAGCATTTTTTTC
ACTGCATTCTAGTTGTGGTTTGTCCAAACTCATCAATGTATCTTATCATGTCTGGCTCTAGCTATCCCGC
CCCTAACTCCGCCCATCCCGCCCCTAACTCCGCCCAGTTCCGCCCATTCTCCGCCCCATGGCTGACTAAT
TTTTTTTATTTATGCAGAGGCCGAGGCCGCCTCGGCCTCTGAGCTATTCCAGAAGTAGTGAGGAGGCTTT
TTTGGAGGCCTAGGGACGTACCCAATTCGCCCTATAGTGAGTCGTATTACGCGCGCTCACTGGCCGTCGT
TTTACAACGTCGTGACTGGGAAAACCCTGGCGTTACCCAACTTAATCGCCTTGCAGCACATCCCCCTTTC
GCCAGCTGGCGTAATAGCGAAGAGGCCCGCACCGATCGCCCTTCCCAACAGTTGCGCAGCCTGAATGGCG
AATGGG
[124 nt withheld, positions 3367-3490]
C
[91 nt withheld, positions 3492-3582]
A
[49 nt withheld, positions 3584-3632]
CCTTTGACGTTGGAGTCCACGTTCTTT
[37 nt withheld, positions 3660-3696]
ACCCTATCTCGGTCTATTCTTTTGATTTATAAGGGATTTTGCCGATTTCGGCCTATTGGTTAAAAAATGA
GCTGATTTAACAAAAATTTAACGCGAATTTTAACAAAATATTAACGCTTACAATTTAGGTGGCACTTTTC
GGGGAAATGTGCGCGGAACCCCTATTTGTTTATTTTTCTAAATACATTCAAATATGTATCCGCTCATGAG
ACAATAACCCTGATAAATGCTTCAATAATATTGAAAAAGGAAGAGTATGAGTATTCAACATTTCCGTGTC
GCCCTTATTCCCTTTTTTGCGGCATTTTGCCTTCCTGTTTTTGCTCACCCAGAAACGCTGGTGAAAGTAA
AAGATGCTGAAGATCAGTTGGGTGCACGAGTGGGTTACATCGAACTGGATCTCAACAGCGGTAAGATCCT
TGAGAGTTTTCGCCCCGAAGAACGTTTTCCAATGATGAGCACTTTTAAAGTTCTGCTATGTGGCGCGGTA
TTATCCCGTATTGACGCCGGGCAAGAGCAACTCGGTCGCCGCATACACTATTCTCAGAATGACTTGGTTG
AGTACTCACCAGTCACAGAAAAGCATCTTACGGATGGCATGACAGTAAGAGAATTATGCAGTGCTGCCAT
AACCATGAGTGATAACACTGCGGCCAACTTACTTCTGACAACGATCGGAGGACCGAAGGAGCTAACCGCT
TTTTTGCACAACATGGGGGATCATGTAACTCGCCTTGATCGTTGGGAACCGGAGCTGAATGAAGCCATAC
CAAACGACGAGCGTGACACCACGATGCCTGTAGCAATGGCAACAACGTTGCGCAAACTATTAACTGGCGA
ACTACTTACTCTAGCTTCCCGGCAACAATTAATAGACTGGATGGAGGCGGATAAAGTTGCAGGACCACTT
CTGCGCTCGGCCCTTCCGGCTGGCTGGTTTATTGCTGATAAATCTGGAGCCGGTGAGCGTGGGTCTCGCG
GTATCATTGCAGCACTGGGGCCAGATGGTAAGCCCTCCCGTATCGTAGTTATCTACACGACGGGGAGTCA
GGCAACTATGGATGAACGAAATAGACAGATCGCTGAGATAGGTGCCTCACTGATTAAGCATTGGTAACTG
TCAGACCAAGTTTACTCATATATACTTTAGATTGATTTAAAACTTCATTTTTAATTTAAAAGGATCTAGG
TGAAGATCCTTTTTGATAATCTCATGACCAAAATCCCTTAACGTGAGTTTTCGTTCCACTGAGCGTCAGA
CCCCGTAGAAAAGATCAAAGGATCTTCTTGAGATCCTTTTTTTCTGCGCGTAATCTGCTGCTTGCAAACA
AAAAAACCACCGCTACCAGCGGTGGTTTGTTTGCCGGATCAAGAGCTACCAACTCTTTTTCCGAAGGTAA
CTGGCTTCAGCAGAGCGCAGATACCAAATACTGTTCTTCTAGTGTAGCCGTAGTTAGGCCACCACTTCAA
GAACTCTGTAGCACCGCCTACATACCTCGCTCTGCTAATCCTGTTACCAGTGGCTGCTGCCAGTGGCGAT
AAGTCGTGTCTTACCGGGTTGGACTCAAGACGATAGTTACCGGATAAGGCGCAGCGGTCGGGCTGAACGG
GGGGTTCGTGCACACAGCCCAGCTTGGAGCGAACGACCTACACCGAACTGAGATACCTACAGCGTGAGCT
ATGAGAAAGCGCCACGCTTCCCGAAGGGAGAAAGGCGGACAGGTATCCGGTAAGCGGCAGGGTCGGAACA
GGAGAGCGCACGAGGGAGCTTCCAGGGGGAAACGCCTGGTATCTTTATAGTCCTGTCGGGTTTCGCCACC
TCTGACTTGAGCGTCGATTTTTGTGATGCTCGTCAGGGGGGCGGAGCCTATGGAAAAACGCCAGCAACGC
GGCCTTTTTACGGTTCCTGGCCTTTTGCTGGCCTTTTGCTCACATGTTCTTTCCTGCGTTATCCCCTGAT
TCTGTGGATAACCGTATTACCGCCTTTGAGTGAGCTGATACCGCTCGCCGCAGCCGAACGACCGAGCGCA
GCGAGTCAGTGAGCGAGGAAGCGGAAGAGCGCCCAATACGCAAACCGCCTCTCCCCGCGCGTTGGCCGAT
TCATTAATGCAGCTGGCACGACAGGTTTCCCGACTGGAAAGCGGGCAGTGAGCGCAACGCAATTAATGTG
AGTTAGCTCACTCATTAGGCACCCCAGGCTTTACACTTTATGCTTCCGGCTCGTATGTTGTGTGGAATTG
TGAGCGGATAACAATTTCACACAGGAAACAGCTATGACCATGATTACGCCAAGCGCGCAATTAACCCTCA
CTAAAGGGAACAAAAGCTGGAGCTGCAAGCTTAATGTAGTCTTATGCAATACTCTTGTAGTCTTGCAACA
TGGTAACGATGAGTTAGCAACATGCCTTACAAGGAGAGAAAAAGCACCGTGCATGCCGATTGGTGGAAGT
AAGGTGGTACGATCGTGCCTTATTAGGAAGGCAACAGACGGGTCTGACATGGATTGGACGAACCACTGAA
TTGCCGCATTGCAGAGATATTGTATTTAAGTGCCTAGCTCGATACATAAACGGGTCTCTCTGGTTAGACC
AGATCTGAGCCTGGGAGCTCTCTGGCTAACTAGGGAACCCACTGCTTAAGCCTCAATAAAGCTTGCCTTG
AGTGCTTCAAGTAGTGTGTGCCCGTCTGTTGTGTGACTCTGGTAACTAGAGATCCCTCAGACCCTTTTAG
TCAGTGTGGAAAATCTCTAGCAGTGGCGCCCGAACAGGGACTTGAAAGCGAAAGGGAAACCAGAGGAGCT
CTCTCGACGCAGGACTCGGCTTGCTGAAGCGCGCACGGCAAGAGGCGAGGGGCGGCGACTGGTGAGTACG
CCAAAAATTTTGACTAGCGGAGGCTAGAAGGAGAGAGATGGGTGCGAGAGCGTCAGTATTAAGCGGGGGA
GAATTAGATCGCGATGGGAAAAAATTCGGTTAAGGCCAGGGGGAAAGAAAAAATATAAATTAAAACATAT
AGTATGGGCAAGCAGGGAGCTAGAACGATTCGCAGTTAATCCTGGCCTGTTAGAAACATCAGAAGGCTGT
AGACAAATACTGGGACAGCTACAACCATCCCTTCAGACAGGATCAGAAGAACTTAGATCATTATATAATA
CAGTAGCAACCCTCTATTGTGTGCATCAAAGGATAGAGATAAAAGACACCAAGGAAGCTTTAGACAAGAT
AGAGGAAGAGCAAAACAAAAGTAAGACCACCGCACAGCAAGCGGCCGCTGATCTTCAGACCTGGAGGAGG
AGATATGAGGGACAATTGGAGAAGTGAATTATATAAATATAAAGTAGTAAAAATTGAACCATTAGGAGTA
GCACCCACCAAGGCAAAGAGAAGAGTGGTGCAGAGAGAAAAAAGAGCAGTGGGAATAGGAGCTTTGTTCC
TTGGGTTCTTGGGAGCAGCAGGAAGCACTATGGGCGCAGCGTCAATGACGCTGACGGTACAGGCCAGACA
ATTATTGTCTGGTATAGTGCAGCAGCAGAACAATTTGCTGAGGGCTATTGAGGCGCAACAGCATCTGTTG
CAACTCACAGTCTGGGGCATCAAGCAGCTCCAGGCAAGAATCCTGGCTGTGGAAAGATACCTAAAGGATC
AACAGCTCCTGGGGATTTGGGGTTGCTCTGGAAAACTCATTTGCACCACTGCTGTGCCTTGGAATGCTAG
TTGGAGTAATAAATCTCTGGAACAGATTTGGAATCACACGACCTGGATGGAGTGGGACAGAGAAATTAAC
AATTACACAAGCTTAATACACTCCTTAATTGAAGAATCGCAAAACCAGCAAGAAAAGAATGAACAAGAAT
TATTGGAATTAGATAAATGGGCAAGTTTGTGGAATTGGTTTAACATAACAAATTGGCTGTGGTATATAAA
ATTATTCATAATGATAGTAGGAGGCTTGGTAGGTTTAAGAATAGTTTTTGCTGTACTTTCTATAGTGAAT
AGAGTTAGGCAGGGATATTCACCATTATCGTTTCAGACCCACCTCCCAACCCCGAGGGGACCCAGAGAGG
GCCTATTTCCCATGATTCCTTCATATTTGCATATACGATACAAGGCTGTTAGAGAGATAATTAGAATTAA
TTTGACTGTAAACACAAAGATATTAGTACAAAATACGTGACGTAGAAAGTAATAATTTCTTGGGTAGTTT
GCAGTTTTAAAATTATGTTTTAAAATGGACTATCATATGCTTACCGTAACTTGAAAGTATTTCGATTTCT
TGGCTTTATATATCTTGTGGAAAGGACGAAACACCGAGGCTGATTCACCCCAAGAGGTTTTAGAGCTAGA
AATAGCAAGTTAAAATAAGGCTAGTCCGTTATCAACTTGAAAAAGTGGCACCGAGTCGGTGCTTTTTTAA
GCTTGGCGTAACTAGATCTTGAGACAAATGGCAGTATTCATCCACAATTTTAAAAGAAAAGGGGGGATTG
GGGGGTACAGTGCAGGGGAAAGAATAGTAGACATAATAGCAACAGACATACAAACTAAAGAATTACAAAA
ACAAATTACAAAAATTCAAAATTTTCGGGTTTATTACAGGGACAGCAGAGATCCACTTTGGCGCCGGCTC
GAGGGGG
