>Addgene plasmid #76582 | AK2 gRNA (BRDN0001145434) | depositor partial sequence | sequence record 144042 | Target Sequence
AGGCTGATTCACCCCAAGAG
