>Addgene plasmid #76582 | AK2 gRNA (BRDN0001145434) | addgene partial sequence | sequence record 186111 | hU6-F
GTAGAAAGTAATAATTTCTTGGGTAGTTTGCAGTTTTAAAATTATGTTTTAAAATGGACTATCATATGCT
TACCGTAACTTGAAAGTATTTCGATTTCTTGGCTTTATATATCTTGTGGAAAGGACGAAACACCGAGGCT
GATTCACCCCAAGAGGTTTTAGAGCTAGAAATAGCAAGTTAAAATAAGGCTAGTCCGTTATCAACTTGAA
AAAGTGGCACCGAGTCGGTGCTTTTTTAAGCTTGGCGTAACTAGATCTTGAGACAAATGGCAGTATTCAT
CCACAATTTTAAAAGAAAAGGGGGGATTGGGGGGTACAGTGCAGGGGAAAGAATAGTAGACATAATAGCA
ACAGACATACAAACTAAAGAATTACAAAAACAAATTACAAAAATTCAAAATTTTCGGGTTTATTACAGGG
ACAGCAGAGATCCACTTTGGCGCCGGCTCGAGGGGGCCCGGGTGCAAAGATGGATAAAGTTTTAAACAGA
GAGGAATCTTTGCAGCTAATGGACCTTCTAGGTCTTGAAAGGAGTGGGAATTGGCTCCGGTGCCCGTCAG
TGGGCAGAGC
